>Addgene plasmid #219905 | pCfb13231 | addgene full sequence | sequence record 435516 | Addgene NGS Result
TTCGTAGATAATGGAATACAAATGGATATCCAGAGTATACACATGGATAGTATACACTGACACGACAATT
CTGTATCTCTTTATGTTAACTACTGTGAGGCATTAAATAGAGCTTGATATATAAAATGTTACATTTCACA
GTCTGAACTTTTGCAGATTACCTAATTTGGTAAGATATTAATTATGAACTGAAAGTTGATGGCATCCCTA
AATTTGATGCAACGGAATGCGTGCGATAGTGAATCATTGCTAACAGATCAAGTAATCGTATCAATCGTTC
CACGTCTTATCCAGACTCGATTTCCGCCCTAACCTAAGGAAACTGCTGAGTAATTTCGAGGTTGGTTCCT
AACAAAAGCCAAGAAACGCGCCGATGGTTTAGTGGTAAAATCCATCGTTGCCATCGATGGGCCCCCGGTT
CGATTCCGGGTCGGCGCAATGATGGCCAAAGATGCTGCGTTTTAGAGCTAGAAATAGCAAGTTAAAATAA
GGCTAGTCCGTTATCAACTTGAAAAAGTGGCACCGAGTCGGTGGTGCTTTTTTTGTGTGGGTACGGTCTT
AGCGGCGCTTCGAGCGTCAGAGGACACATGAAATGACCGCTTCAGCAGAGAAAGTGTGCAATTGGACACA
AATGGTGTGGATCGAGACAGTGTGGAGAGATGCGAGGGGGTAATGATTGGTGTAGATCTGACGGTTGTGG
TGGGACCTGCAGTGGTGAGGACTGAAGAGCTCTTCAATGGTTGAGAGCGACATTCTGCCCAAGTCTCAAC
GAGAGGAGATCTTCAAGAAGCTAAGCAGTCTTCAGGCTAACAAGGTGAGTTGTTTTTTTGGTCTTTTGGT
TTTGAGCGGTTCCCACACGGCTGCCACGTCCAGCTGATCTGGCATGGACCGTATGGTTATCGCGTGCATT
CGCGGCCGCATTTAAATCCCCACTTCAGAAGTTCCTATACTTTCTAGAGAATAGGAACTTCACTATAGAG
TCGAATAAGGGCGACACCCCATAATTAGCCCGGGCGAAAGGCCCAGTCTTTCGACTGAGCCTTTCGTTTT
ATTTGATGCCTGGCAGTTCCCTACTCTCGCATGGGGAGTCCCCACACTACCATCGGCGCTACGGCGTTTC
ACTTCTGAGTTCGGCATGGGGTCAGGTGGGACCACCGCGCTACTGCCGCCAGGCAAACAAGGGGTGTTAT
GAGCCATATTCAGGTATAAATGGGCTCGCGATAATGTTCAGAATTGGTTAATTGGTTGTAACACTGACCC
CTATTTGTTTATTTTTCTAAATACATTCAAATATGTATCCGCTCATGAGACAATAACCCTGATAAATGCT
TCAATAATATTGAAAAAGGAAGAATATGAGTATTCAACATTTCCGTGTCGCCCTTATTCCCTTTTTTGCG
GCATTTTGCCTTCCTGTTTTTGCTCACCCAGAAACGCTGGTGAAAGTAAAAGATGCTGAAGATCAGTTGG
GTGCACGAGTGGGTTACATCGAACTGGATCTCAACAGCGGTAAGATCCTTGAGAGTTTTCGCCCCGAAGA
ACGTTTTCCAATGATGAGCACTTTTAAAGTTCTGCTATGTGGCGCGGTATTATCCCGTATTGACGCCGGG
CAAGAGCAACTCGGTCGCCGCATACACTATTCTCAGAATGACTTGGTTGAGTACTCACCAGTCACAGAAA
AGCATCTTACGGATGGCATGACAGTAAGAGAATTATGCAGTGCTGCCATAACCATGAGTGATAACACTGC
GGCCAACTTACTTCTGACAACGATCGGAGGACCGAAGGAGCTAACCGCTTTTTTGCACAACATGGGGGAT
CATGTAACTCGCCTTGATCGTTGGGAACCGGAGCTGAATGAAGCCATACCAAACGACGAGCGTGACACCA
CGATGCCTGTAGCGATGGCAACAACGTTGCGCAAACTATTAACTGGCGAACTACTTACTCTAGCTTCCCG
GCAACAATTAATAGACTGGATGGAGGCGGATAAAGTTGCAGGACCACTTCTGCGCTCGGCCCTTCCGGCT
GGCTGGTTTATTGCTGATAAATCCGGAGCCGGTGAGCGTGGTTCTCGCGGTATCATCGCAGCGCTGGGGC
CAGATGGTAAGCCCTCCCGTATCGTAGTTATCTACACGACGGGGAGTCAGGCAACTATGGATGAACGAAA
TAGACAGATCGCTGAGATAGGTGCCTCACTGATTAAGCATTGGTAAGCAGAGCATTACGCTGACTTGACG
GGACGGCGCAAGCTCATGACCAAAATCCCTTAACGTGAGTTACGCGCGCGTCGTTCCACTGAGCGTCAGA
CCCCGTAGAAAAGATCAAAGGATCTTCTTGAGATCCTTTTTTTCTGCGCGTAATCTGCTGCTTGCAAACA
AAAAAACCACCGCTACCAGCGGTGGTTTGTTTGCCGGATCAAGAGCTACCAACTCTTTTTCCGAAGGTAA
CTGGCTTCAGCAGAGCGCAGATACCAAATACTGTTCTTCTAGTGTAGCCGTAGTTAGCCCACCACTTCAA
GAACTCTGTAGCACCGCCTACATACCTCGCTCTGCTAATCCTGTTACCAGTGGCTGCTGCCAGTGGCGAT
AAGTCGTGTCTTACCGGGTTGGACTCAAGACGATAGTTACCGGATAAGGCGCAGCGGTCGGGCTGAACGG
GGGGTTCGTGCACACAGCCCAGCTTGGAGCGAACGACCTACACCGAACTGAGATACCTACAGCGTGAGCT
ATGAGAAAGCGCCACGCTTCCCGAAGGGAGAAAGGCGGACAGGTATCCGGTAAGCGGCAGGGTCGGAACA
GGAGAGCGCACGAGGGAGCTTCCAGGGGGAAACGCCTGGTATCTTTATAGTCCTGTCGGGTTTCGCCACC
TCTGACTTGAGCGTCGATTTTTGTGATGCTCGTCAGGGGGGCGGAGCCTATGGAAAAACGCCAGCAACGC
GGCCTTTTTACGGTTCCTGGCCTTTTGCTGGCCTTTTGCTCACATGTTCTTTCCTGCGTTATCCCCTGAT
TCTGTGGATAACCGTATTACCGCCTTTGAGTGAGCTGATACCGCTCGCCGCAGCCGAACGACCGAGCGCA
GCGAGTCAGTGAGCGAGGAAGCGGAAGGCGAGAGTAGGGAACTGCCAGGCATCAAACTAAGCAGAAGGCC
CCTGACGGATGGCCTTTTTGCGTTTCTACAAACTCTTTCTGTGTTGTAAAACGACGGCCAGTCTTAAGCT
CGGGCCCCCTGGGCGGTTCTGATAACGAGTAATCGTTAATCCGCAAATAACGTAAAAACCCGCTTCGGCG
GGTTTTTTTATGGGGGGAGTTTAGGGAAAGAGCATTTGTCAGAATATTTAAGGGCGCCTGTCACTTTGCT
TGATATATGAGAATTATTTAACCTTATAAATGAGAAAAAAGCAACGCACTTTAAATAAGATACGTTGCTT
TTTCGATTGATGAACACCTATAATTAAACTATTCATCTATTATTTATGATTTTTTGTATATACAATATTT
CTAGTTTGTTAAAGAGAATTAAGAAAATAAATCTCGAAAATAATAAAGGGAAAATCAGTTTTTGATATCA
AAATTATACATGTCAACGATAATACAAAATATAATACAAACTATAAGATGTTATCAGTATTTATTATGCA
TTTAGAATAAATTTTGTGTCGCCCTTATTCGACTCACTATAGAAGTTCCTATTCTCTAGAAAGTATAGGA
ACTTCACTTCATTTTATTTAAATTTGCGGCCGCTATGTCTGATAAAAGGATGTAACATAGGCAAGCTGCT
CGTGAGTGTTGAGTACGAACCTTAGATCCAAATCACCCGCACCCACGGATATACTTGCTTGAATATACAG
TAGTAAGGAGTTTGGCGCCCGTTTTTTCGAGCCCCACACGTTTCGGTGAGTATGAGCGGCGGCAGATTCG
AGCGTTTCCGGTTTCCGCGGCTGGACGAGAGCCCATGATGGGGGCTCCCACCACCAGCAATCAGGGCCCT
GATTACACACCCACCTGTAATGTCATGCTGTTCATCGTGGTTAATGCTGCTGTGTGCTGTGTGTGTGTGT
TGTTTGGCGCTCATTGTTGCGTTATGCAGCGTACACCACAATATTGGAAGCTTATTAGCCTTTCTATTTT
TTCGTTTGCAAGGCTTAACAACATTGCTGTGGAGAGGGATGGGGATATGGAGGCCGCTGGAGGGAGTCGG
AGAGGCGTTTTGGAGCGGCTTGGCCTGGCGCCCAGCTCGCGAAACGCACCTAGGACCCTTTGGCACGCCG
AAATGTGCCACTTTTCAGTCTAGTAACGCCTTACCTACGTCATTCCATGCATGCATGTTTGCGCCTTTTT
TCCCTTGCCCTTGATCGCCACACAGTACAGTGCACTGTACAGTGGAGGTTTTGGGGGGGTCTTAGATGGG
AGCTAAAAGCGGCCTAGCGGTACACTAGTGGGATTGTATGGAGTGGCATGGAGCCTAGGTGGAGCCTGAC
AGGACGCACGACCGGCTAGCCCGTGACAGACGATGGGTGGCTCCTGTTGTCCACCGCGTACAAATGTTTG
GGCCAAAGTCTTGTCAGCCTTGCTTGCGAACCTAATTCCCAATTTTGTCACTTCGCACCCCCATTGATCG
AGCCCTAACCCCTGCCCATCAGGCAATCCAATTAAGCTCGCATTGTCTGCCTTGTTTAGTTTGGCTCCTG
CCCGTTTCGGCGTCCACTTGCACAAACACAAACAAGCATTATATATAAGGCTCGTCTCTCCCTCCCAACC
ACACTCACTTTTTTGCCCGTCTTCCCTTGCTAACACAAAAGTCAAGAACACAAACAACCACCCCAACCCC
CTTACACACAAGACATATCTACAGCAATGGGTAAAAAGCCTGAACTCACCGCGACGTCTGTCGAGAAGTT
TCTGATCGAAAAGTTCGACAGCGTCTCCGACCTGATGCAGCTCTCGGAGGGCGAAGAATCTCGTGCTTTC
AGCTTCGATGTAGGAGGGCGTGGATATGTCCTGCGGGTAAATAGCTGCGCCGATGGTTTCTACAAAGATC
GTTATGTTTATCGGCACTTTGCATCGGCCGCGCTCCCGATTCCGGAAGTGCTTGACATTGGGGAATTCAG
CGAGAGCCTGACCTATTGCATCTCCCGCCGTGCACAGGGTGTCACGTTGCAAGACCTGCCTGAAACCGAA
CTGCCCGCTGTTCTGCAGCCGGTCGCGGAGGCAATGGATGCCATTGCTGCGGCCGATCTTAGCCAGACGA
GCGGGTTCGGCCCATTCGGACCGCAAGGAATCGGTCAATACACTACATGGCGTGATTTCATATGCGCGAT
TGCTGATCCCCATGTGTATCACTGGCAAACTGTGATGGACGACACCGTCAGTGCGTCCGTCGCGCAGGCT
CTCGATGAGCTGATGCTTTGGGCCGAGGACTGCCCCGAAGTCCGGCACCTCGTGCACGCGGATTTCGGCT
CCAACAATGTCCTGACGGACAATGGCCGCATAACAGCGGTCATTGACTGGAGCGAGGCGATGTTCGGGGA
TTCCCAATACGAGGTCGCCAACATCTTCTTCTGGAGGCCGTGGTTGGCTTGTATGGAGCAGCAGACGCGC
TACTTCGAGCGGAGGCATCCGGAGCTTGCAGGATCGCCGCGGCTCCGGGCGTATATGCTCCGCATTGGTC
TTGACCAACTCTATCAGAGCTTGGTTGACGGCAATTTCGATGATGCAGCTTGGGCGCAGGGTCGATGCGA
CGCAATCGTCCGATCCGGAGCCGGGACTGTCGGGCGTACACAAATCGCCCGCAGAAGCGCGGCCGTCTGG
ACCGATGGCTGTGTAGAAGTACTCGCCGATAGTGGAAACCGACGCCCCAGCACTCGTCCGAGGGCAAAGG
AATAATCATGTAATTAGTTATGTCACGCTTACATTCACGCCCTCCCCCCACATCCGCTCTAACCGAAAAG
GAAGGAGTTAGACAACCTGAAGTCTAGGTCCCTATTTATTTTTTTATAGTTATGTTAGTATTAAGAACGT
TATTTATATTTCAAATTTTTCTTTTTTTTCTGTACAGACGCGTGTACGCATGTAACATTATACTGAAAAC
CTTGCTTGAGAAGGTTTTGGGACGCTCGAGCAGGCTTGGAGGCGACGTGGCAGTGGCTCGCGGGAGGATC
GGCGGGAAACTCCGGGATATCCGTCGAGAGTTTACACGTGAATGGGCAGCGCAATCCGTTGACGACGATA
CGACTGGCAAAGTAGCGACGATACCTGCCAGACAGGTGACATGTGCAGGCCGCACTAACAAGGAAACGGG
CGCTGGGGGGGGCGGGCTTCTAGACTTTGCCCTTGAACAGGAATCTAGTGGGGGCTTGTCTTTCCGCCAA
TGGGGGAGCGCCTGTTGAGCGACCGTGCATGCTGGAACGCCAAGTGTATGTACAGCTGGTGGTCTCGCAG
CGGTATGTGACGGGACTTACATCTCTCGTTTTTTCATGACCACGTTTTCACAGGCTCGGAGGTACGTTAA
AGTTTTGAAGGCTGCATCTGAACCGAGGTATGGGGGAGTTTGAACAGCAACAGTGTTGGGGCTGAGGGGG
CCAAGATCGGGGCAAGCAGAGGTCTTAGATCAATTGTGGGGATCCCAAAGGGCTCGTTATCACCTTTTTC
CACCCAATTCGGGTCCCAATTGATCCACTACTGGCTTGCCCAAGTTACCCCAGAAATGCCGCCCCGGATT
TCTCCAAAAACCTAATAAGCTTCATGGAACTTGGTGGAAGTGACTTTCTACAGAGTGGAGAGAACCGTGG
ACACGTGGCAATGGCGCTGACCGTGTCCCCGAGCCGAATCGACGTGAGGGGAGAACGGAGTATCTGCGGT
CATGTGACCTTCCAGAGCGGCGTCGCCAGTGTGCACGCGGTGACCCCCAGTTTGGGTCTCTGTCACACGC
ATACTACCTCGGCTCTCCACATGCTGAACTTTATCTTTCGTGGGGATCATACCGAAAGTTGCAACTACCA
GGTGTATATAAAGCCTGGTAGACTCCCCCCACTTTGGACCTCATCCAACCAAGACACACAAAAATGGACC
GACTTAACAACCTCGCCACCCAGCTCGAGCAGAACCCCGCCAA
Features (pLannotate 1.2.2; 15 found; start..end, strand, type, name):
    367..437     +  ncRNA          tRNA: Accession: RF00005 - tRNA
    459..533     +  misc_RNA       gRNA scaffold: guide RNA scaffold for the Streptococcus pyogenes CRISPR/Cas9 system
    558..719     -  CDS            TIM21 (fragment): TIM21_YARLI - Protein inferred from homology: Swiss-Prot protein existence level 3. Essential component of the TIM23 complex, a complex that mediates the translocation of transit peptide-containing proteins across the mitochondrial inner membrane. Required to keep the TOM and the TIM23 complexes in close contact. At some point, it is released from the TOM23 complex to allow protein translocation into the mitochondrial matrix (By similarity). From Yarrowia lipolytica (strain CLIB 122 / E 150) (Yeast) (Candida lipolytica).
    938..971     -  protein_bind   FRT (minimal): supports FLP-mediated excision but not integration (Turan and Bode, 2011) FLP recombinase from the Saccharomyces cerevisiae 2μ plasmid
   1015..1055    -  terminator     rrnB T1 terminator (fragment): transcription terminator T1 from the E. coli rrnB gene
   1057..1172    -  ncRNA          5S rRNA: Accession: RF00001 - 5S ribosomal RNA
   1203..1227    +  CDS            KanR (fragment): aminoglycoside phosphotransferase; aph(3')-Ia; confers resistance to kanamycin
   1257..1353    +  promoter       AmpR promoter (fragment): bla
   1356..2216    +  CDS            AmpR: β-lactamase; bla; confers resistance to ampicillin, carbenicillin, and related antibiotics
   2338..2926    +  rep_origin     ori: high-copy-number ColE1/pMB1/pBR322/pUC origin of replication
   3151..3168    +  terminator     rrnB T2 terminator (fragment): transcription terminator T2 from the E. coli rrnB gene
   3193..3212    -  CDS            lacZα (fragment): LacZα fragment of β-galactosidase; lacZ fragment
   3682..3715    +  protein_bind   FRT (minimal): supports FLP-mediated excision but not integration (Turan and Bode, 2011) FLP recombinase from the Saccharomyces cerevisiae 2μ plasmid
   4863..5884    +  CDS            HygR (fragment): aminoglycoside phosphotransferase from E. coli; aph(4)-Ia; confers resistance to hygromycin
   5886..6119    +  terminator     CYC1 terminator (fragment): S. cerevisiae CYC1; transcription terminator for CYC1
