[The description below was written by a language model from this plasmid's Addgene catalogue record and pLannotate feature annotations shown in this document.]
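Description:
pCfb13231 is a yeast vector of about 7.1 kb for CRISPR/Cas9-based genome editing in Yarrowia lipolytica. It serves as the "base plasmid" of the TUNEYALI gene-expression tuning system for the transcription factor designated TF41 (YALI1_D00747g). It was assembled by Gibson cloning on the depositor's own backbone. In E. coli it is maintained through a high-copy ColE1/pUC-type origin and the β-lactamase gene for ampicillin selection. In yeast, selection relies on a hygromycin phosphotransferase gene followed by a CYC1 terminator. The promoter driving this marker is not annotated, and no yeast replication element appears in the feature table.

The payload pairs a guide RNA with a repair template. The feature table shows a tRNA element directly upstream of the S. pyogenes Cas9 gRNA scaffold. This arrangement is commonly used to express a guide and release it by tRNA processing, with the TF41-targeting spacer presumably lying between the two. No Cas9 gene is annotated, so the nuclease must be supplied by the host strain or another construct. A short fragment of Y. lipolytica TIM21 next to the scaffold probably reflects genomic sequence within the homology arm. The record describes that arm as matching "TF40" while the guide targets TF41, a discrepancy it does not explain. Two minimal FRT sites are also annotated, which in principle allow FLP-mediated excision, though their intended role is not stated. The remaining short hits (KanR, lacZα, rrnB terminators, 5S rRNA) look like backbone remnants.

According to the depositor, the plasmid can be used directly to knock out TF41. It can also act as a Golden Gate recipient into which promoters are inserted, producing libraries that replace the native promoter and vary the gene's expression for high-throughput metabolic engineering.
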