Addgene plasmid #219905: pCfb13231
Purpose: The base plasmid of TUNEYALI for TF41
Depositing lab: Irina Borodina. Depositing organization: Danmarks Tekniske Universitet. Publication: High-throughput metabolic engineering of Yarrowia lipolytica through gene expression tuning. Jiang W, Wang S, Ahlheit D, Fumagalli T, Yang Z, Ramanathan S, Jiang X, Weber T, Dahlin J, Borodina I. Proc Natl Acad Sci U S A. 2025 Jun 10;122(23):e2426686122. doi: 10.1073/pnas.2426686122. Epub 2025 Jun 3. PubMed 40460129.
Backbone
  Vector backbone: Our own backbone
  Vector type: Yeast Expression
  Selectable markers: Hygromycin
Growth in bacteria
  Bacterial resistance: Ampicillin, 100 μg/mL
  Growth temperature: 37°C
  Growth strain: DH5alpha
  Copy number: High Copy
Gene/Insert
  Gene/Insert name: Contains gRNA targeting TF41 (YALI1_D00747g) and homologous arm matching TF40
  gRNA/shRNA sequence: ATGATGGCCAAAGATGCTGC
  Species: Yarrowia lipolytica
  Cloning method: Gibson Cloning
Terms and licenses: Academic/Nonprofit Terms; Industry Terms: Not Available to Industry
Depositor comments: This plasmid contains gRNA targeting TF41 (YALI1_D00747g) and homologous arm matching TF40, which can be used for library construction by inserting promoters using a golden gate or directly knocking TF41 out.
How to cite: pCfb13231 was a gift from Irina Borodina (Addgene plasmid # 219905 ; http://n2t.net/addgene:219905 ; RRID:Addgene_219905)
